Addgene plasmid #157328: pD649-HAsp-MXRA8-COMP5AP-AviTag-9xHis
Purpose: Mammalian expression of cell-surface protein extracellular domain fused to COMP5AP-AviTag-9xHis. Protein is secreted from cells.
Depositing lab: Chris Garcia. Depositing organization: Stanford University. Publication: A Human IgSF Cell-Surface Interactome Reveals a Complex Network of Protein-Protein Interactions. Wojtowicz WM, Vielmetter J, Fernandes RA, Siepe DH, Eastman CL, Chisholm GB, Cox S, Klock H, Anderson PW, Rue SM, Miller JJ, Glaser SM, Bragstad ML, Vance J, Lam AW, Lesley SA, Zinn K, Garcia KC. Cell. 2020 Aug 20;182(4):1027-1043.e17. doi: 10.1016/j.cell.2020.07.025. PubMed 32822567.
Backbone
  Vector backbone: pD649
  Backbone size w/o insert (bp): 7153
  Vector type: Mammalian Expression
Growth in bacteria
  Bacterial resistance: Ampicillin, 100 μg/mL
  Growth temperature: 37°C
  Growth strain: DH5alpha
  Copy number: High Copy
Gene/Insert
  Gene/Insert name: MXRA8
  Species: H. sapiens (human)
  Insert size (bp): 966
  Entrez Gene: MXRA8 (a.k.a. MGC3047, DKFZp586E2023)
  Promoter: CMV/SP6
  Tag / fusion protein: COMP5AP-AviTag-9xHis (C terminal on backbone)
  Cloning method: Restriction Enzyme; 5′ cloning site GCGGCCGC (not destroyed); 3′ cloning site GGCGCGCC (not destroyed)
  Sequencing primers: 5′ ATTTAGGTGACACTATAG; 3′ CGTCGCACTCCATCACGGTG
Resource information
  A portion of this plasmid was derived from a plasmid made by: synthesis by ThermoFisher
Terms and licenses: Academic/Nonprofit Terms; Industry Terms: Not Available to Industry
Depositor comments: Some plasmids in this collection may have an IS4-like element ISVsa5 family transposase upstream of the CMV promoter.
How to cite: pD649-HAsp-MXRA8-COMP5AP-AviTag-9xHis was a gift from Chris Garcia (Addgene plasmid # 157328 ; http://n2t.net/addgene:157328 ; RRID:Addgene_157328)
