[The description below was written by a language model from this plasmid's Addgene catalogue record and pLannotate feature annotations shown in this document.]
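Description:
pD649-HAsp-MXRA8-COMP5AP-AviTag-9xHis is a mammalian expression plasmid (about 8.1 kb) built on the pD649 backbone to produce a secreted, tagged form of the extracellular domain of human MXRA8, a cell-surface protein also noted in the annotation as a receptor for arthritogenic alphaviruses. It is propagated in E. coli as a high-copy plasmid through a ColE1/pUC-type origin and selected with ampicillin via the bla gene. A second cassette, with SV40 early and EM7 promoters upstream of a puromycin N-acetyltransferase coding sequence and an SV40 poly(A) signal, could allow puromycin selection in mammalian cells, although the record does not describe this use. Short annotated fragments of KanR, lacZα, ble and the f1 origin appear to be non-functional backbone remnants. The depositor notes that some plasmids in this collection may carry an IS4-like transposase element upstream of the CMV promoter; none is annotated here.

Expression is driven by the CMV enhancer/promoter followed by a partial CMV intron A. An SP6 promoter sits just upstream of the coding region, and a bGH poly(A) signal terminates the transcript. The open reading frame begins with a signal peptide: "HAsp" in the name, although the annotation software matched this region to an IgH signal sequence fragment. It continues through the roughly 970 bp MXRA8 ectodomain, cloned between retained NotI and AscI sites. The ectodomain is fused at its C terminus to the coiled-coil region of rat COMP, which assembles into pentamers, then to human placental alkaline phosphatase, an AviTag for enzymatic biotinylation, and a polyhistidine tag (9xHis by name, annotated as 8xHis).

The resulting multivalent, enzymatically detectable protein is secreted from the cells. It comes from a collection of constructs used to map extracellular interactions among human IgSF cell-surface proteins.
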