Features (pLannotate 1.2.2; 24 found; start..end, strand, type, name):
    119..143     -  CDS            KanR (fragment): aminoglycoside phosphotransferase; aph(3')-Ia; confers resistance to kanamycin
    254..842     +  rep_origin     ori: high-copy-number ColE1/pMB1/pBR322/pUC origin of replication
   1067..1084    +  terminator     rrnB T2 terminator (fragment): transcription terminator T2 from the E. coli rrnB gene
   1109..1128    -  CDS            lacZα (fragment): LacZα fragment of β-galactosidase; lacZ fragment
   1584..1600    +  protein_bind   lac operator: The lac repressor binds to the lac operator to inhibit transcription in E. coli. This inhibition can be relieved by adding lactose or isopropyl-β-D-thiogalactopyranoside (IPTG). lac repressor encoded by lacI
   1843..2146    +  enhancer       CMV enhancer: human cytomegalovirus immediate early enhancer
   2147..2350    +  promoter       CMV promoter: human cytomegalovirus (CMV) immediate early promoter
   2486..2529    +  intron         CMV intron (fragment): modified intron A from human cytomegalovirus
   2581..2599    +  promoter       SP6 promoter: promoter for bacteriophage SP6 RNA polymerase
   2603..2640    +  CDS            IgH signal sequence (fragment): signal sequence from the mouse immunoglobulin heavy chain variable region
   2740..3714    +  CDS            MXRA8 (fragment): MXRA8_HUMAN - Experimental evidence at protein level: Swiss-Prot protein existence level 1. (Microbial infection) Contributes to arthritogenic alphavirus pathogenesis and acts as a receptor for these viruses. From Homo sapiens (Human).
   3811..3990    +  CDS            Comp (fragment): COMP_RAT - Experimental evidence at protein level: Swiss-Prot protein existence level 1. May play a role in the structural integrity of cartilage via its interaction with other extracellular matrix proteins such as the collagens and fibronectin. Can mediate the interaction of chondrocytes with the cartilage extracellular matrix through interaction with cell surface integrin receptors. Could play a role in the pathogenesis of osteoarthritis. Potent suppressor of apoptosis in both primary chondrocytes and transformed cells. Suppresses apoptosis by blocking the activation of caspase-3 and by indu
   3978..5430    +  CDS            SEAP (fragment): secreted alkaline phosphatase from human placenta The natural enzyme has a C-terminal transmembrane sequence that is replaced by a GPI anchor.
   5455..5496    +  CDS            AviTag™ (fragment): peptide tag that allows for enzymatic biotinylation
   5500..5523    +  CDS            8xHis: 8xHis affinity tag
   5669..5780    +  polyA_signal   bGH poly(A) signal: bovine growth hormone polyadenylation signal
   5781..5889    +  rep_origin     f1 ori (fragment): f1 bacteriophage origin of replication; arrow indicates direction of (+) strand synthesis
   5903..6232    +  promoter       SV40 promoter: SV40 enhancer and early promoter
   6280..6327    +  promoter       EM7 promoter: synthetic bacterial promoter&nbsp
   6346..6945    +  CDS            PuroR (fragment): puromycin N-acetyltransferase; pac from Streptomyces; confers resistance to puromycin
   6955..7080    +  CDS            ble (fragment): BLE_KLEPN - Experimental evidence at protein level: Swiss-Prot protein existence level 1. Binding protein with a strong affinity to the bleomycin family of antibiotics. Binds to CL990; an antimitotic-antibiotic compound. From Klebsiella pneumoniae.
   7075..7196    +  polyA_signal   SV40 poly(A) signal: SV40 polyadenylation signal
   7249..8109    -  CDS            AmpR: β-lactamase; bla; confers resistance to ampicillin, carbenicillin, and related antibiotics
   8112..89      -  promoter       AmpR promoter (fragment) (across the origin): bla
>Addgene plasmid #157328 | pD649-HAsp-MXRA8-COMP5AP-AviTag-9xHis | depositor full sequence | sequence record 303765 | Full Sequence
TTTCAATATTATTGAAGCATTTATCAGGGTTATTGTCTCATGAGCGGATACATATTTGAATGTATTTAGA
AAAATAAACAAATAGGGGTCAGTGTTACAACCAATTAACCAATTCTGAACATTATCGCGAGCCCATTTAT
ACCTGAATATGGCTCATAACACCCCTTGCTCATGACCAAAATCCCTTAACGTGAGTTACGCGCGCGTCGT
TCCACTGAGCGTCAGACCCCGTAGAAAAGATCAAAGGATCTTCTTGAGATCCTTTTTTTCTGCGCGTAAT
CTGCTGCTTGCAAACAAAAAAACCACCGCTACCAGCGGTGGTTTGTTTGCCGGATCAAGAGCTACCAACT
CTTTTTCCGAAGGTAACTGGCTTCAGCAGAGCGCAGATACCAAATACTGTTCTTCTAGTGTAGCCGTAGT
TAGCCCACCACTTCAAGAACTCTGTAGCACCGCCTACATACCTCGCTCTGCTAATCCTGTTACCAGTGGC
TGCTGCCAGTGGCGATAAGTCGTGTCTTACCGGGTTGGACTCAAGACGATAGTTACCGGATAAGGCGCAG
CGGTCGGGCTGAACGGGGGGTTCGTGCACACAGCCCAGCTTGGAGCGAACGACCTACACCGAACTGAGAT
ACCTACAGCGTGAGCTATGAGAAAGCGCCACGCTTCCCGAAGGGAGAAAGGCGGACAGGTATCCGGTAAG
CGGCAGGGTCGGAACAGGAGAGCGCACGAGGGAGCTTCCAGGGGGAAACGCCTGGTATCTTTATAGTCCT
GTCGGGTTTCGCCACCTCTGACTTGAGCGTCGATTTTTGTGATGCTCGTCAGGGGGGCGGAGCCTATGGA
AAAACGCCAGCAACGCGGCCTTTTTACGGTTCCTGGCCTTTTGCTGGCCTTTTGCTCACATGTTCTTTCC
TGCGTTATCCCCTGATTCTGTGGATAACCGTATTACCGCCTTTGAGTGAGCTGATACCGCTCGCCGCAGC
CGAACGACCGAGCGCAGCGAGTCAGTGAGCGAGGAAGCGGAAGGCGAGAGTAGGGAACTGCCAGGCATCA
AACTAAGCAGAAGGCCCCTGACGGATGGCCTTTTTGCGTTTCTACAAACTCTTTCTGTGTTGTAAAACGA
CGGCCAGTCTTAAGCTCGGGCCCCCTGGGCGGTTCTGATAACGAGTAATCGTTAATCCGCAAATAACGTA
AAAACCCGCTTCGGCGGGTTTTTTTATGGGGGGAGTTTAGGGAAAGAGCATTTGTCAGAATATTTAAGGG
CGCCTGTCACTTTGCTTGATATATGAGAATTATTTAACCTTATAAATGAGAAAAAAGCAACGCACTTTAA
ATAAGATACGTTGCTTTTTCGATTGATGAACACCTATAATTAAACTATTCATCTATTATTTATGATTTTT
TGTATATACAATATTTCTAGTTTGTTAAAGAGAATTAAGAAAATAAATCTCGAAAATAATAAAGGGAAAA
TCAGTTTTTGATATCAAAATTATACATGTCAACGATAATACAAAATATAATACAAACTATAAGATGTTAT
CAGTATTTATTATCATTTAGAATAAATTTTGTGTCGCCCTTAATTGTGAGCGGATAACAATTACGAGCTT
CATGCACAGTGGCGTTGACTCAATATTGGCCATTAGCCATATTATTCATTGGTTATATAGCATAAATCAA
TATTGGCTATTGGCCATTGCATACGTTGTATCTATATCATAATATGTACATTTATATTGGCTCATGTCCA
ATATGACCGCCATGTTGGCATTGATTATTGACTAGTTATTAATAGTAATCAATTACGGGGTCATTAGTTC
ATAGCCCATATATGGAGTTCCGCGTTACATAACTTACGGTAAATGGCCCGCCTGGCTGACCGCCCAACGA
CCCCCGCCCATTGACGTCAATAATGACGTATGTTCCCATAGTAACGCCAATAGGGACTTTCCATTGACGT
CAATGGGTGGAGTATTTACGGTAAACTGCCCACTTGGCAGTACATCAAGTGTATCATATGCCAAGTACGC
CCCCTATTGACGTCAATGACGGTAAATGGCCCGCCTGGCATTATGCCCAGTACATGACCTTATGGGACTT
TCCTACTTGGCAGTACATCTACGTATTAGTCATCGCTATTACCATGGTGATGCGGTTTTGGCAGTACATC
AATGGGCGTGGATAGCGGTTTGACTCACGGGGATTTCCAAGTCTCCACCCCATTGACGTCAATGGGAGTT
TGTTTTGGCACCAAAATCAACGGGACTTTCCAAAATGTCGTAACAACTCCGCCCCATTGACGCAAATGGG
CGGTAGGCGTGTACGGTGGGAGGTCTATATAAGCAGAGCTCGTTTAGTGAACCGTCAGATCGCCTGGAGA
CGCCATCCACGCTGTTTTGACCTCCATAGAAGACACCGGGACCGATCCAGCCTCCGCGGCCGGGAACGGT
GCATTGGAACGCGGATTCCCCGTGCCAAGAGTGACGTAAGTACCGCCTATAGAGTCTATAGGCCCACCCC
CTTGGCTTCGTTAGAACGCGGCTACAATTAATACATAACCTTATGTATCATACACATACGATTTAGGTGA
CACTATAGAATAACATCCACTTTGCCTTTCTCTCCACAGGTGTCCACTCCCAGGTCCAACTGCACCTCGG
TTCTATCGAAAACGCGCCTGCTAGCGCCACCATGAAGACCATCATTGCCCTGAGCTACATCTTCTGCCTG
GTGTTCGCTGCGGCCGCCGTTCTGCTTCATTCTGGAAGTTCTGTGCCTGCCGCCGCTGGATCTTCTGTGG
TGTCTGAATCTGCCGTGTCTTGGGAAGCTGGCGCTAGAGCCGTGCTGAGATGCCAGTCTCCTAGAATGGT
CTGGACCCAGGACAGACTGCACGACAGACAGAGAGTGCTGCACTGGGATCTTAGAGGACCTGGCGGAGGA
CCTGCTAGAAGGCTGCTGGATCTGTATTCTGCCGGCGAGCAGAGAGTGTACGAGGCCAGAGATAGAGGCA
GACTGGAACTGAGCGCCAGCGCCTTCGATGACGGCAATTTCAGCCTGCTGATCAGAGCCGTGGAAGAGAC
AGATGCCGGCCTGTACACCTGTAACCTGCACCACCACTACTGCCACCTGTACGAGTCTCTGGCCGTCAGG
CTGGAAGTGACTGATGGACCTCCTGCCACACCAGCCTACTGGGATGGCGAAAAAGAAGTGCTGGCCGTTG
CTAGAGGTGCCCCTGCTCTGCTGACATGTGTGAATAGAGGCCACGTGTGGACCGACAGACATGTGGAAGA
AGCCCAGCAGGTCGTCCACTGGGATAGACAACCTCCAGGCGTGCCACACGACAGAGCCGATAGACTGCTG
GACCTTTACGCTTCTGGCGAGCGGAGAGCCTACGGACCTCTGTTTCTGAGAGACAGAGTGGCCGTGGGAG
CCGATGCCTTTGAAAGAGGCGACTTCAGCCTGAGAATCGAGCCCCTGGAAGTGGCCGATGAGGGCACATA
CTCTTGCCACCTCCACCACCATTATTGCGGCCTGCACGAGAGAAGAGTGTTCCACCTGACAGTGGCCGAA
CCTCATGCCGAACCACCTCCAAGAGGATCTCCAGGCAATGGCAGCTCTCATTCTGGCGCTCCAGGACCTG
ATCCTACACTGGCCAGAGGCCACAACGTGATCAATGTGATCGTGCCCGAGAGCAGAGCCCACTTCTTCCA
GCAAGGCGCGCCGGAAGATCAAGTTGATCCAAGATTGATTGATGGCAAGGGCGGATCTCTGGAGGTGCTG
TTCCAGGGACCAGGCGGAAGCGGCAATCCCGGCGGCGATCTGGCCCCCCAGATGCTGCGCGAGCTGCAGG
AGACCAATGCCGCCCTGCAGGACGTGCGCGAGCTGCTGCGCCACCGCGTGAAGGAGATCACCTTCCTGAA
GAACACCGTGATGGAGTGCGACGCCTGCGGTATGCAGCCCTCTAGAGGCTCCGGCTCCATCATCCCAGTT
GAGGAGGAGAACCCGGACTTCTGGAACCGCGAGGCAGCCGAGGCCCTGGGTGCCGCCAAGAAGCTGCAGC
CTGCACAGACAGCCGCCAAGAACCTCATCATCTTCCTGGGCGATGGGATGGGGGTGTCTACGGTGACAGC
TGCCAGGATCCTAAAAGGGCAGAAGAAGGACAAACTGGGGCCTGAGATACCCCTGGCCATGGACCGCTTC
CCATATGTGGCTCTGTCCAAGACATACAATGTAGACAAACATGTGCCAGACAGTGGAGCCACAGCCACGG
CCTACCTGTGCGGGGTCAAGGGCAACTTCCAGACCATTGGCTTGAGTGCAGCCGCCCGCTTTAACCAGTG
CAACACGACACGCGGCAACGAGGTCATCTCCGTGATGAATCGGGCCAAGAAAGCAGGGAAGTCAGTGGGA
GTGGTAACCACCACACGAGTGCAGCACGCCTCGCCAGCCGGCACCTACGCCCACACGGTGAACCGCAACT
GGTACTCGGACGCCGACGTGCCTGCCTCGGCCCGCCAGGAGGGGTGCCAGGACATCGCTACGCAGCTCAT
CTCCAACATGGACATTGACGTGATCCTAGGTGGAGGCCGAAAGTACATGTTTCGCATGGGAACCCCAGAC
CCTGAGTACCCAGATGACTACAGCCAAGGTGGGACCAGGCTGGACGGGAAGAATCTGGTGCAGGAATGGC
TGGCGAAGCGCCAGGGTGCCCGGTATGTGTGGAACCGCACTGAGCTCATGCAGGCTTCCCTGGACCCGTC
TGTGACCCATCTCATGGGTCTCTTTGAGCCTGGAGACATGAAATACGAGATCCACCGAGACTCCACACTG
GACCCCTCCCTGATGGAGATGACAGAGGCTGCCCTGCGCCTGCTGAGCAGGAACCCCCGCGGCTTCTTCC
TCTTCGTGGAGGGTGGTCGCATCGACCATGGTCATCATGAAAGCAGGGCTTACCGGGCACTGACTGAGAC
GATCATGTTCGACGACGCCATTGAGAGGGCGGGCCAGCTCACCAGCGAGGAGGACACGCTGAGCCTCGTC
ACTGCCGACCACTCCCACGTCTTCTCCTTCGGAGGCTACCCCCTGCGAGGGAGCTCCATCTTCGGGCTGG
CCCCTGGCAAGGCCCGGGACAGGAAGGCCTACACGGTCCTCCTATACGGAAACGGTCCAGGCTATGTGCT
CAAGGACGGCGCCCGGCCGGATGTTACCGAGAGCGAGAGCGGGAGCCCCGAGTATCGGCAGCAGTCAGCA
GTGCCCCTGGACGAAGAGACCCACGCAGGCGAGGACGTGGCGGTGTTCGCGCGCGGCCCGCAGGCGCACC
TGGTTCACGGCGTGCAGGAGCAGACCTTCATAGCGCACGTCATGGCCTTCGCCGCCTGCCTGGAGCCCTA
CACCGCCTGCGACCTGGCGCCCCCCGCCGGCACCACCGACGCCGCGCACCCGGGTGGCGGAGGACTGAAC
GACATCTTCGAGGCTCAGAAAATCGAATGGCACGAACATCACCATCACCATCACCATCACCATTAAGGCC
GGCCTGTAGTCACTGGCACAACGCGTTACCCGGTAAGCCAATCGGGTATACACGGTCGTCATACTGCAGA
CAGGGTTCTTCTACTTTGCAAGATAGTCTTGAGTAGTAAAATAAATAGATAGAGAAAATCAGCCTCGACT
GTGCCTTCTAGTTGCCAGCCATCTGTTGTTTGCCCCTCCCCCGTGCCTTCCTTGACCCTGGAAGGTGCCA
CTCCCACTGTCCTTTCCTAATAAAATGAGGAAATTGCATCACAACACTCAACCCTATCTCGGTCTATTCT
TTTGATTTATAAGGGATTTTGCCGATTTCGGCCTATTGGTTAAAAAATGAGCTGATTTAACAAAAATTTA
ACGCGAATTAATTCTGTGGAATGTGTGTCAGTTAGGGTGTGGAAAGTCCCCAGGCTCCCCAGCAGGCAGA
AGTATGCAAAGCATGCATCTCAATTAGTCAGCAACCAGGTGTGGAAAGTCCCCAGGCTCCCCAGCAGGCA
GAAGTATGCAAAGCATGCATCTCAATTAGTCAGCAACCATAGTCCCGCCCCTAACTCCGCCCATCCCGCC
CCTAACTCCGCCCAGTTCCGCCCATTCTCCGCCCCATGGCTGACTAATTTTTTTTATTTATGCAGAGGCC
GAGGCCGCCTCTGCCTCTGAGCTATTCCAGAAGTAGTGAGGAGGCTTTTTTGGAGGCCTAGGCTTTTGCA
AAAAGCTCCCGGGAGCTTGTATATCCATTTTCGGATCTGATCAGCACGTGTTGACAATTAATCATCGGCA
TAGTATATCGGCATAGTATAATACGACAAGGTGAGGAACTAAACCATGACCGAGTACAAGCCCACGGTGC
GCCTCGCCACCCGCGACGACGTCCCCAGGGCCGTACGCACCCTCGCCGCCGCGTTCGCCGACTACCCCGC
CACGCGCCACACCGTCGATCCGGACCGCCACATCGAGCGGGTCACCGAGCTGCAAGAACTCTTCCTCACG
CGCGTCGGGCTCGACATCGGCAAGGTGTGGGTCGCGGACGACGGCGCCGCGGTGGCGGTCTGGACCACGC
CGGAGAGCGTCGAAGCGGGGGCGGTGTTCGCCGAGATCGGCCCGCGCATGGCCGAGTTGAGCGGTTCCCG
GCTGGCCGCGCAGCAACAGATGGAAGGCCTCCTGGCGCCGCACCGGCCCAAGGAGCCCGCGTGGTTCCTG
GCCACCGTCGGCGTCTCGCCCGACCACCAGGGCAAGGGTCTGGGCAGCGCCGTCGTGCTCCCCGGAGTGG
AGGCGGCCGAGCGCGCCGGGGTGCCCGCCTTCCTGGAGACATCCGCGCCCCGCAACCTCCCCTTCTACGA
GCGGCTCGGCTTCACCGTCACCGCCGACGTCGAGGTGCCCGAAGGACCGCGCACCTGGTGCATGACCCGC
AAGCCCGGTGCCTGACACGTGCTACGAGATTTCGATTCCACCGCCGCCTTCTATGAAAGGTTGGGCTTCG
GAATCGTTTTCCGGGACGCCGGCTGGATGATCCTCCAGCGCGGGGATCTCATGCTGGAGTTCTTCGCCCA
CCCCAACTTGTTTATTGCAGCTTATAATGGTTACAAATAAAGCAATAGCATCACAAATTTCACAAATAAA
GCATTTTTTTCACTGCATTCTAGTTGTGGTTTGTCCAAACTCATCAATGTATCTTATCATGTCTGTATAC
CGTCGACCTCTAGCTAGAGCTTGGCGTAATCATGGTCATTACCAATGCTTAATCAGTGAGGCACCTATCT
CAGCGATCTGTCTATTTCGTTCATCCATAGTTGCCTGACTCCCCGTCGTGTAGATAACTACGATACGGGA
GGGCTTACCATCTGGCCCCAGCGCTGCGATGATACCGCGAGAACCACGCTCACCGGCTCCGGATTTATCA
GCAATAAACCAGCCAGCCGGAAGGGCCGAGCGCAGAAGTGGTCCTGCAACTTTATCCGCCTCCATCCAGT
CTATTAATTGTTGCCGGGAAGCTAGAGTAAGTAGTTCGCCAGTTAATAGTTTGCGCAACGTTGTTGCCAT
CGCTACAGGCATCGTGGTGTCACGCTCGTCGTTTGGTATGGCTTCATTCAGCTCCGGTTCCCAACGATCA
AGGCGAGTTACATGATCCCCCATGTTGTGCAAAAAAGCGGTTAGCTCCTTCGGTCCTCCGATCGTTGTCA
GAAGTAAGTTGGCCGCAGTGTTATCACTCATGGTTATGGCAGCACTGCATAATTCTCTTACTGTCATGCC
ATCCGTAAGATGCTTTTCTGTGACTGGTGAGTACTCAACCAAGTCATTCTGAGAATAGTGTATGCGGCGA
CCGAGTTGCTCTTGCCCGGCGTCAATACGGGATAATACCGCGCCACATAGCAGAACTTTAAAAGTGCTCA
TCATTGGAAAACGTTCTTCGGGGCGAAAACTCTCAAGGATCTTACCGCTGTTGAGATCCAGTTCGATGTA
ACCCACTCGTGCACCCAACTGATCTTCAGCATCTTTTACTTTCACCAGCGTTTCTGGGTGAGCAAAAACA
GGAAGGCAAAATGCCGCAAAAAAGGGAATAAGGGCGACACGGAAATGTTGAATACTCATATTCTTCCTT
