>Addgene plasmid #157328 | pD649-HAsp-MXRA8-COMP5AP-AviTag-9xHis | depositor partial sequence | sequence record 303766 | insert (extracellular domain)
GTTCTGCTTCATTCTGGAAGTTCTGTGCCTGCCGCCGCTGGATCTTCTGTGGTGTCTGAATCTGCCGTGT
CTTGGGAAGCTGGCGCTAGAGCCGTGCTGAGATGCCAGTCTCCTAGAATGGTCTGGACCCAGGACAGACT
GCACGACAGACAGAGAGTGCTGCACTGGGATCTTAGAGGACCTGGCGGAGGACCTGCTAGAAGGCTGCTG
GATCTGTATTCTGCCGGCGAGCAGAGAGTGTACGAGGCCAGAGATAGAGGCAGACTGGAACTGAGCGCCA
GCGCCTTCGATGACGGCAATTTCAGCCTGCTGATCAGAGCCGTGGAAGAGACAGATGCCGGCCTGTACAC
CTGTAACCTGCACCACCACTACTGCCACCTGTACGAGTCTCTGGCCGTCAGGCTGGAAGTGACTGATGGA
CCTCCTGCCACACCAGCCTACTGGGATGGCGAAAAAGAAGTGCTGGCCGTTGCTAGAGGTGCCCCTGCTC
TGCTGACATGTGTGAATAGAGGCCACGTGTGGACCGACAGACATGTGGAAGAAGCCCAGCAGGTCGTCCA
CTGGGATAGACAACCTCCAGGCGTGCCACACGACAGAGCCGATAGACTGCTGGACCTTTACGCTTCTGGC
GAGCGGAGAGCCTACGGACCTCTGTTTCTGAGAGACAGAGTGGCCGTGGGAGCCGATGCCTTTGAAAGAG
GCGACTTCAGCCTGAGAATCGAGCCCCTGGAAGTGGCCGATGAGGGCACATACTCTTGCCACCTCCACCA
CCATTATTGCGGCCTGCACGAGAGAAGAGTGTTCCACCTGACAGTGGCCGAACCTCATGCCGAACCACCT
CCAAGAGGATCTCCAGGCAATGGCAGCTCTCATTCTGGCGCTCCAGGACCTGATCCTACACTGGCCAGAG
GCCACAACGTGATCAATGTGATCGTGCCCGAGAGCAGAGCCCACTTCTTCCAGCAA
